>Addgene plasmid #134426 | pFA6a-A1:kanMX6 | addgene full sequence | sequence record 271093 | Addgene NGS Result
ACTTCTAAATAAGCGAATTTCTTATGATTTATGATTTTTATTATTAAATAAGTTATAAAAAAAATAAGTG
TATACAAATTTTAAAGTGACTCTTAGGTTTTAAAACGAAAATTCTTATTCTTGAGTAACTCTTTCCTGTA
GGTCAGGTTGCTTTCTCAGGTATAGTATGAGGTCGCTCTTATTGACCACACCTCTACCGGCAGATCCGCT
AGGGATAACAGGGTAATATAGATCTGTTTAGCTTGCCTCGTCCCCGCCGGGTCACCCGGCCAGCGACATG
GAGGCCCAGAATACCCTCCTTGACAGTCTTGACGTGCGCAGCTCAGGGGCATGATGTGACTGTCGCCCGT
ACATTTAGCCCATACATCCCCATGTATAATCATTTGCATCCATACATTTTGATGGCCGCACGGCGCGAAG
CAAAAATTACGGCTCCTCGCTGCAGACCTGCGAGCAGGGAAACGCTCCCCTCACAGACGCGTTGAATTGT
CCCCACGCCGCGCCCCTGTAGAGAAATATAAAAGGTTAGGATTTGCCACTGAGGTTCTTCTTTCATATAC
TTCCTTTTAAAATCTTGCTAGGATACAGTTCTCACATCACATCCGAACATAAACAACCATGGGTAAGGAA
AAGACTCACGTTTCGAGGCCGCGATTAAATTCCAACATGGATGCTGATTTATATGGGTATAAATGGGCTC
GCGATAATGTCGGGCAATCAGGTGCGACAATCTATCGATTGTATGGGAAGCCCGATGCGCCAGAGTTGTT
TCTGAAACATGGCAAAGGTAGCGTTGCCAATGATGTTACAGATGAGATGGTCAGACTAAACTGGCTGACG
GAATTTATGCCTCTTCCGACCATCAAGCATTTTATCCGTACTCCTGATGATGCATGGTTACTCACCACTG
CGATCCCCGGCAAAACAGCATTCCAGGTATTAGAAGAATATCCTGATTCAGGTGAAAATATTGTTGATGC
GCTGGCAGTGTTCCTGCGCCGGTTGCATTCGATTCCTGTTTGTAATTGTCCTTTTAACAGCGATCGCGTA
TTTCGTCTCGCTCAGGCGCAATCACGAATGAATAACGGTTTGGTTGATGCGAGTGATTTTGATGACGAGC
GTAATGGCTGGCCTGTTGAACAAGTCTGGAAAGAAATGCATAAGCTTTTGCCATTCTCACCGGATTCAGT
CGTCACTCATGGTGATTTCTCACTTGATAACCTTATTTTTGACGAGGGGAAATTAATAGGTTGTATTGAT
GTTGGACGAGTCGGAATCGCAGACCGATACCAGGATCTTGCCATCCTATGGAACTGCCTCGGTGAGTTTT
CTCCTTCATTACAGAAACGGCTTTTTCAAAAATATGGTATTGATAATCCTGATATGAATAAATTGCAGTT
TCATTTGATGCTCGATGAGTTTTTCTAATCAGTACTGACAATAAAAAGATTCTTGTTTTCAAGAACTTGT
CATTTGTATAGTTTTTTTATATTGTAGTTGTTCTATTTTAATCAAATGTTAGCGTGATTTATATTTTTTT
TCGCCTCGACATCATCTGCCCAGATGCGAAGTTAAGTGCGCAGAAAGTAATATCATGCGTCAATCGTATG
TGAATGCTGGTCGCTATACTGCTGTCGATTCGATACTAACGCCGCCATCCAGTTTAAACGAGCTCGAATT
CATCGATGATATCAGATCCACTAGTGGCCTATGCGGCCGCGGATCTGCCGGTCTCCCTATAGTGAGTCGT
ATTAATTTCGATAAGCCAGGTTAACCTGCATTAATGAATCGGCCAACGCGCGGGGAGAGGCGGTTTGCGT
ATTGGGCGCTCTTCCGCTTCCTCGCTCACTGACTCGCTGCGCTCGGTCGTTCGGCTGCGGCGAGCGGTAT
CAGCTCACTCAAAGGCGGTAATACGGTTATCCACAGAATCAGGGGATAACGCAGGAAAGAACATGTGAGC
AAAAGGCCAGCAAAAGGCCAGGAACCGTAAAAAGGCCGCGTTGCTGGCGTTTTTCCATAGGCTCCGCCCC
CCTGACGAGCATCACAAAAATCGACGCTCAAGTCAGAGGTGGCGAAACCCGACAGGACTATAAAGATACC
AGGCGTTTCCCCCTGGAAGCTCCCTCGTGCGCTCTCCTGTTCCGACCCTGCCGCTTACCGGATACCTGTC
CGCCTTTCTCCCTTCGGGAAGCGTGGCGCTTTCTCATAGCTCACGCTGTAGGTATCTCAGTTCGGTGTAG
GTCGTTCGCTCCAAGCTGGGCTGTGTGCACGAACCCCCCGTTCAGCCCGACCGCTGCGCCTTATCCGGTA
ACTATCGTCTTGAGTCCAACCCGGTAAGACACGACTTATCGCCACTGGCAGCAGCCACTGGTAACAGGAT
TAGCAGAGCGAGGTATGTAGGCGGTGCTACAGAGTTCTTGAAGTGGTGGCCTAACTACGGCTACACTAGA
AGAACAGTATTTGGTATCTGCGCTCTGCTGAAGCCAGTTACCTTCGGAAAAAGAGTTGGTAGCTCTTGAT
CCGGCAAACAAACCACCGCTGGTAGCGGTGGTTTTTTTGTTTGCAAGCAGCAGATTACGCGCAGAAAAAA
AGGATCTCAAGAAGATCCTTTGATCTTTTCTACGGGGTCTGACGCTCAGTGGAACGAAAACTCACGTTAA
GGGATTTTGGTCATGAGATTATCAAAAAGGATCTTCACCTAGATCCTTTTAAATTAAAAATGAAGTTTTA
AATCAATCTAAAGTATATATGAGTAAACTTGGTCTGACAGTTACCAATGCTTAATCAGTGAGGCACCTAT
CTCAGCGATCTGTCTATTTCGTTCATCCATAGTTGCCTGACTCCCCGTCGTGTAGATAACTACGATACGG
GAGGGCTTACCATCTGGCCCCAGTGCTGCAATGATACCGCGAGACCCACGCTCACCGGCTCCAGATTTAT
CAGCAATAAACCAGCCAGCCGGAAGGGCCGAGCGCAGAAGTGGTCCTGCAACTTTATCCGCCTCCATCCA
GTCTATTAATTGTTGCCGGGAAGCTAGAGTAAGTAGTTCGCCAGTTAATAGTTTGCGCAACGTTGTTGCC
ATTGCTACAGGCATCGTGGTGTCACGCTCGTCGTTTGGTATGGCTTCATTCAGCTCCGGTTCCCAACGAT
CAAGGCGAGTTACATGATCCCCCATGTTGTGCAAAAAAGCGGTTAGCTCCTTCGGTCCTCCGATCGTTGT
CAGAAGTAAGTTGGCCGCAGTGTTATCACTCATGGTTATGGCAGCACTGCATAATTCTCTTACTGTCATG
CCATCCGTAAGATGCTTTTCTGTGACTGGTGAGTACTCAACCAAGTCATTCTGAGAATAGTGTATGCGGC
GACCGAGTTGCTCTTGCCCGGCGTCAATACGGGATAATACCGCGCCACATAGCAGAACTTTAAAAGTGCT
CATCATTGGAAAACGTTCTTCGGGGCGAAAACTCTCAAGGATCTTACCGCTGTTGAGATCCAGTTCGATG
TAACCCACTCGTGCACCCAACTGATCTTCAGCATCTTTTACTTTCACCAGCGTTTCTGGGTGAGCAAAAA
CAGGAAGGCAAAATGCCGCAAAAAAGGGAATAAGGGCGACACGGAAATGTTGAATACTCATACTCTTCCT
TTTTCAATATTATTGAAGCATTTATCAGGGTTATTGTCTCATGAGCGGATACATATTTGAATGTATTTAG
AAAAATAAACAAATAGGGGTTCCGCGCACATTTCCCCGAAAAGTGCCACCTGACGTCTAAGAAACCATTA
TTATCATGACATTAACCTATAAAAATAGGCGTATCACGAGGCCCTTTCGTCTCGCGCGTTTCGGTGATGA
CGGTGAAAACCTCTGACACATGCAGCTCCCGGAGACGGTCACAGCTTGTCTGTAAGCGGATGCCGGGAGC
AGACAAGCCCGTCAGGGCGCGTCAGCGGGTGTTGGCGGGTGTCGGGGCTGGCTTAACTATGCGGCATCAG
AGCAGATTGTACTGAGAGTGCACCATATGGACATATTGTCGTTAGAACGCGGCTACAATTAATACATAAC
CTTATGTATCATACACATACGATTTAGGTGACACTATAGAACGCGGCCGCCAGCTGAAGCTTCGTACGCT
GCAGGTCGACGGATCCCCGGGTTAATTAAGGGGATAGCCTGGACATGCTCGAGTGGTCTCTGATGTAAGG
CGCGCC
Features (pLannotate 1.2.2; 10 found; start..end, strand, type, name):
     13..200     +  terminator     ADH1 terminator: S. cerevisiae ADH1; transcription terminator for the S. cerevisiae alcohol dehydrogenase 1 (ADH1) gene
    275..1631    +  gene           kanMX: yeast selectable marker conferring kanamycin resistance (Wach et al., 1994)
   1736..1754    -  promoter       T7 promoter: promoter for bacteriophage T7 RNA polymerase
   1776..1829    -  CDS            lacI (fragment): lac repressor; lacI; The lac repressor binds to the lac operator to inhibit transcription in E. coli. This inhibition can be relieved by adding lactose or isopropyl-β-D-thiogalactopyranoside (IPTG).
   2012..2600    -  rep_origin     ori: high-copy-number ColE1/pMB1/pBR322/pUC origin of replication
   2771..3631    -  CDS            AmpR: β-lactamase; bla; confers resistance to ampicillin, carbenicillin, and related antibiotics
   3632..3736    -  promoter       AmpR promoter: bla
   3831..3866    +  CDS            rop (fragment): Rop protein, which maintains plasmids at low copy number; rop
   3968..4019    +  misc_feature   bom (fragment): basis of mobility region from pBR322
   4082..4100    +  promoter       SP6 promoter: promoter for bacteriophage SP6 RNA polymerase
