[The description below was written by a language model from this plasmid's Addgene catalogue record and pLannotate feature annotations shown in this document.]
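Description:
pFA6a-A1:kanMX6 is a template plasmid for PCR-based C-terminal tagging of chromosomal genes in yeast, built on the pFA6a-kanMX6 backbone. It is not meant to be maintained in yeast, and no yeast origin or centromere is annotated. Instead, it is propagated in E. coli as a high-copy plasmid through a ColE1/pUC-type origin and selected with ampicillin via the β-lactamase gene and its native promoter. Short fragments annotated as lacI, rop and bom are backbone remnants with no evident functional role, and the T7 and SP6 promoters that flank the cassette region are also backbone features.

The payload is a synthetic A1 peptide tag cloned between PacI and AscI sites, both of which are retained. The tag itself is not picked up as a feature in the automated annotation, probably because it is short, but its expected position lies just upstream of the S. cerevisiae ADH1 terminator at the start of the numbered sequence. This terminator supplies transcription termination for the tagged gene. It is followed by the kanMX module, which allows yeast integrants to be selected with G418.

In use, the tag–terminator–marker cassette is amplified with primers carrying homology to the 3′ end of a target open reading frame and to the region downstream of it. Homologous recombination in yeast then fuses the A1 tag in frame to the protein's C-terminus at the native locus. According to the associated publication title, the plasmid belongs to a suite of tagging vectors that introduce peptide epitopes for targeted enzymatic functionalization of yeast proteins. The record does not state which enzyme acts on the A1 tag.
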