Addgene plasmid #134426: pFA6a-A1:kanMX6
Purpose: PCR-based C-terminal A1 tag
Depositing lab: Robert Tomko. Depositing organization: Florida State University, Tallahassee. Publication: A suite of PCR-based peptide tagging plasmids to permit epitope-targeted enzymatic functionalization of yeast proteins. Nemec AA, Tomko RJ Jr. Yeast. 2020 May 13. doi: 10.1002/yea.3471. PubMed 32401365.
Backbone
  Vector backbone: pFA6a-kanMX6
  Vector type: PCR-based tagging in yeast
  Selectable markers: Neomycin (select with G418)
Growth in bacteria
  Bacterial resistance: Ampicillin, 100 μg/mL
  Growth temperature: 37°C
  Growth strain: DH5alpha
  Copy number: High Copy
Gene/Insert
  Gene/Insert name: A1
  Species: Synthetic
  Cloning method: Restriction Enzyme; 5′ cloning site PacI (not destroyed); 3′ cloning site AscI (not destroyed)
Terms and licenses: Academic/Nonprofit Terms; Industry Terms
How to cite: pFA6a-A1:kanMX6 was a gift from Robert Tomko (Addgene plasmid # 134426 ; http://n2t.net/addgene:134426 ; RRID:Addgene_134426)
